Addgene plasmid #145753: pGBW-m4046970
Purpose: Bacterial Expression plasmid for SARS-CoV-2 surface glycoprotein (Spike protein)
Depositing lab: Ginkgo Bioworks & Benjie Chen. Depositing organization: Ginkgo Bioworks.
Backbone
  Vector backbone: ori-013 - marker | cmR
  Backbone size w/o insert (bp): 1462
  Vector type: Bacterial Expression
Growth in bacteria
  Bacterial resistance: Chloramphenicol, 25 μg/mL
  Growth temperature: 30°C
  Growth strain: DH5alpha
  Copy number: High Copy
Gene/Insert
  Gene/Insert name: SARS-CoV-2 S (surface glycoprotein) (alt names: Spike protein; S protein)
  Species: Escherichia coli str. K-12 substr. MG1655; Severe acute respiratory syndrome coronavirus 2
  Insert size (bp): 3815
  Mutation: Escherichia coli recode 1
  Entrez Gene: S (a.k.a. GU280_gp02, spike glycoprotein)
  Promoter: Promoter | pT7 ; Operator | lacO ; RBS | T7_rbs ; Start Codon | ATG
  Tag / fusion protein: Cleavable TEV;HA (C terminal on backbone)
  Cloning method: Unknown
Resource information
  A portion of this plasmid was derived from a plasmid made by: GinkgoBioworks
Depositor comments: NCBI Reference Sequence: YP_009724390.1
How to cite: pGBW-m4046970 was a gift from Ginkgo Bioworks & Benjie Chen (Addgene plasmid # 145753 ; http://n2t.net/addgene:145753 ; RRID:Addgene_145753)
