[The description below was written by a language model from this plasmid's Addgene catalogue record and pLannotate feature annotations shown in this document.]
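Description:
pGBW-m4046970 is a compact bacterial expression plasmid carrying the full-length SARS-CoV-2 surface (spike, S) glycoprotein coding sequence, recoded for Escherichia coli codon usage ("E. coli recode 1") from the viral reference protein. The minimal backbone, about 1.5 kb, consists of little more than a high-copy ColE1/pUC-type origin of replication and a chloramphenicol acetyltransferase (cat) gene driven by its own promoter and followed by a lambda t0 terminator. The plasmid is therefore propagated in standard cloning strains such as DH5alpha under chloramphenicol selection. The sequenced construct totals roughly 5.6 kb.

The expression cassette follows the classic T7/lac design. A bacteriophage T7 promoter is immediately followed by a lac operator, so transcription requires T7 RNA polymerase and is held in check by lac repressor until relieved by IPTG or lactose. A strong ribosome binding site from T7 gene 10 and an ATG start codon then lead into the spike open reading frame of about 3.8 kb. No lacI gene is annotated on the plasmid, so both the repressor and the polymerase would have to come from the expression host. The catalogue entry lists a C-terminal TEV protease cleavage site and HA epitope tag contributed by the backbone, which would allow immunodetection and tag removal. These short elements are not separately annotated in the feature table, and no terminator is annotated directly downstream of the insert.

The construct is intended for inducible production of spike protein in E. coli. Protein made in bacteria would lack the glycosylation found on the native viral protein.
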