Features (pLannotate 1.2.2; 8 found; start..end, strand, type, name):
      1..19      +  promoter       T7 promoter: promoter for bacteriophage T7 RNA polymerase
     20..44      +  protein_bind   lac operator: The lac repressor binds to the lac operator to inhibit transcription in E. coli. This inhibition can be relieved by adding lactose or isopropyl-β-D-thiogalactopyranoside (IPTG). lac repressor encoded by lacI
     59..81      +  RBS            RBS: efficient ribosome binding site from bacteriophage T7 gene 10 (Olins and Rangwala, 1989)
     89..3907    +  CDS            S: SPIKE_SARS2 - Experimental evidence at protein level: Swiss-Prot protein existence level 1. [Spike glycoprotein]: May down-regulate host tetherin (BST2) by lysosomal degradation, thereby counteracting its antiviral activity. From Severe acute respiratory syndrome coronavirus 2 (2019-nCoV) (SARS-CoV-2).
   4076..4664    +  rep_origin     ori: high-copy-number ColE1/pMB1/pBR322/pUC origin of replication
   4672..4769    +  promoter       cat promoter: promoter of the E. coli cat gene encoding chloramphenicol acetyltransferase
   4770..5426    +  CDS            cat: CAT_ECOLX - Experimental evidence at protein level: Swiss-Prot protein existence level 1. This enzyme is an effector of chloramphenicol resistance in bacteria. From Escherichia coli. This protein is used as a marker in many commonly used cloning vectors, such as pACYC184.
   5500..5534    +  terminator     lambda t0 terminator: minimal transcription terminator from phage lambda (Scholtissek and Grosse, 1987)
>Addgene plasmid #145753 | pGBW-m4046970 | addgene full sequence | sequence record 311539 | Addgene NGS Result
TAATACGACTCACTATAGGGGAATTGTGAGCGGATAACAATTCCCCTCTAGAAATAATTTTGTTTAACTT
TAAGAAGGAGACTCTTCTATGTTTGTCTTCCTGGTACTCCTTCCGTTGGTGTCCAGTCAATGCGTTAACC
TGACCACGAGAACTCAGCTGCCACCCGCGTATACCAATTCTTTCACTAGGGGTGTTTACTACCCGGATAA
AGTATTTCGGTCGAGCGTTTTACATTCTACACAGGACCTGTTCCTGCCTTTCTTCTCAAACGTGACTTGG
TTTCACGCCATTCACGTTAGCGGCACCAACGGGACCAAGCGCTTCGACAACCCGGTCCTGCCGTTCAATG
ATGGTGTGTACTTTGCATCTACTGAGAAAAGCAACATCATACGCGGCTGGATCTTCGGAACGACTCTGGA
CTCCAAAACCCAGTCTCTCCTGATCGTGAACAATGCTACTAACGTAGTTATTAAGGTATGTGAATTTCAA
TTCTGCAACGATCCGTTCTTGGGCGTATATTACCATAAAAACAACAAATCTTGGATGGAATCCGAATTTC
GTGTTTATTCCAGCGCTAATAATTGCACTTTCGAGTACGTTAGCCAGCCTTTCCTGATGGACCTGGAAGG
CAAACAGGGTAACTTCAAAAACCTGCGTGAATTTGTTTTCAAGAACATCGATGGTTACTTTAAAATCTAT
TCTAAGCACACCCCAATTAACCTGGTTCGTGACCTGCCGCAGGGTTTCTCGGCTTTGGAGCCGCTGGTAG
ATCTTCCGATCGGGATTAACATCACCCGTTTTCAAACCCTGCTGGCGCTGCACCGTTCATACCTGACACC
GGGTGACAGTTCTAGCGGCTGGACAGCAGGCGCTGCGGCCTACTATGTGGGTTACCTGCAACCGCGCACC
TTCCTACTCAAATACAACGAAAATGGCACGATCACCGACGCCGTCGATTGTGCACTTGACCCTCTGAGCG
AAACTAAATGCACTCTGAAATCCTTTACGGTCGAAAAAGGTATCTATCAGACCTCCAACTTCCGCGTTCA
GCCTACTGAAAGTATCGTACGTTTCCCGAACATTACTAACCTGTGTCCCTTTGGAGAGGTTTTTAACGCT
ACCAGGTTCGCGTCTGTGTATGCTTGGAACCGTAAGCGAATCTCAAACTGCGTAGCGGATTACAGCGTCC
TGTATAACTCTGCAAGCTTTTCGACTTTCAAATGCTACGGCGTGTCTCCAACCAAGTTGAACGATCTATG
TTTCACCAACGTCTACGCTGATTCTTTCGTTATCCGTGGTGACGAGGTTCGTCAGATTGCACCGGGCCAG
ACAGGTAAAATCGCGGATTACAATTATAAATTACCGGACGACTTCACGGGCTGCGTAATAGCTTGGAACT
CTAACAATCTGGATAGCAAAGTTGGCGGTAACTACAACTACTTATATCGACTGTTCCGCAAAAGCAACCT
GAAGCCCTTCGAACGCGACATCTCCACTGAAATTTACCAGGCCGGTTCGACCCCGTGCAACGGTGTAGAA
GGTTTTAATTGCTACTTCCCGTTGCAGTCCTATGGCTTTCAGCCGACCAACGGCGTTGGCTATCAGCCTT
ACCGTGTTGTGGTGCTCTCCTTTGAACTGCTGCATGCCCCTGCAACCGTATGTGGCCCGAAAAAATCCAC
TAACTTAGTGAAAAACAAATGCGTAAACTTTAATTTCAATGGTCTGACAGGGACGGGCGTCCTGACTGAA
TCTAACAAAAAGTTCCTGCCATTCCAACAGTTTGGTCGCGATATTGCTGACACTACCGATGCAGTTCGTG
ACCCGCAGACGCTGGAAATCCTGGATATCACCCCGTGTTCTTTCGGTGGCGTTAGCGTGATCACTCCGGG
TACAAACACCTCCAACCAGGTGGCTGTCCTGTACCAGGACGTTAACTGCACGGAAGTACCGGTGGCAATT
CACGCTGATCAGCTGACTCCGACGTGGCGTGTCTACTCTACCGGTTCGAATGTTTTCCAAACGCGCGCTG
GCTGCCTGATTGGTGCTGAACATGTAAACAATTCTTACGAGTGCGACATCCCCATAGGAGCGGGTATCTG
TGCGAGCTACCAGACTCAGACCAACAGCCCTCGTCGCGCCCGTTCCGTGGCAAGCCAGTCAATCATCGCG
TATACGATGAGCCTGGGTGCCGAGAACTCGGTTGCATACAGTAACAATAGCATTGCTATCCCAACTAACT
TCACAATTTCAGTTACCACAGAAATCCTTCCGGTATCTATGACTAAAACTTCCGTGGATTGCACCATGTA
CATTTGCGGCGACAGCACTGAGTGTTCCAATCTTTTACTGCAATATGGTAGTTTTTGCACGCAGCTGAAC
CGTGCCCTGACCGGAATCGCGGTTGAACAGGATAAAAACACCCAGGAAGTTTTCGCTCAAGTAAAACAGA
TTTATAAGACCCCGCCCATCAAAGACTTCGGCGGTTTTAATTTCAGCCAAATCCTCCCCGACCCGTCTAA
GCCAAGCAAACGCTCATTCATCGAAGACCTGCTGTTTAACAAAGTGACTCTGGCGGACGCTGGCTTCATC
AAGCAATACGGAGACTGTCTAGGGGATATTGCAGCTCGTGACCTCATTTGCGCGCAGAAGTTCAACGGCT
TAACTGTTCTGCCGCCGCTGCTGACCGATGAGATGATCGCTCAGTACACATCCGCTCTGCTGGCAGGTAC
CATCACCTCTGGGTGGACGTTTGGCGCGGGTGCCGCTCTCCAGATTCCATTCGCCATGCAAATGGCTTAT
CGCTTTAATGGAATCGGCGTAACTCAGAACGTTTTGTACGAAAACCAGAAACTGATAGCTAACCAATTCA
ATTCTGCGATTGGCAAAATCCAGGACTCTCTGAGCTCCACTGCAAGCGCTCTCGGCAAACTGCAAGACGT
TGTCAACCAGAACGCGCAGGCACTGAACACCCTGGTAAAACAGCTGTCAAGCAACTTCGGTGCTATCAGT
TCAGTTTTAAATGATATCCTGTCGCGGCTGGATAAAGTTGAAGCCGAAGTTCAAATCGACCGTCTGATTA
CCGGTCGTCTGCAATCTCTGCAAACTTATGTAACCCAGCAGCTGATCAGAGCTGCCGAGATTCGCGCTAG
CGCAAACTTGGCGGCGACAAAAATGTCAGAATGCGTACTTGGCCAGTCTAAACGTGTGGACTTCTGCGGT
AAAGGTTACCACCTGATGTCGTTTCCGCAGTCGGCCCCTCATGGTGTAGTTTTCCTACACGTGACTTACG
TCCCGGCCCAGGAAAAGAACTTTACCACTGCTCCAGCCATCTGCCACGATGGTAAAGCTCATTTCCCGCG
TGAAGGCGTCTTCGTTTCCAACGGCACTCACTGGTTCGTGACGCAGCGTAACTTCTACGAGCCGCAGATC
ATTACTACTGATAACACCTTTGTTTCGGGTAACTGCGATGTCGTGATCGGCATCGTTAATAACACTGTTT
ACGACCCGCTGCAACCGGAACTGGATTCCTTTAAAGAAGAACTGGATAAATATTTTAAAAACCACACCTC
TCCAGATGTAGACCTGGGAGACATTAGTGGCATAAATGCGTCCGTTGTTAACATTCAGAAAGAAATCGAC
CGCCTGAACGAGGTCGCAAAGAATCTGAACGAGTCTCTGATTGACCTGCAAGAGCTGGGTAAGTATGAGC
AGTACATTAAATGGCCTTGGTACATCTGGCTGGGCTTCATCGCAGGTTTGATCGCCATCGTCATGGTGAC
TATTATGCTCTGCTGTATGACGTCTTGCTGCTCCTGCCTGAAAGGTTGTTGCTCTTGCGGGTCGTGTTGC
AAGTTTGACGAAGATGACAGTGAACCGGTTCTGAAAGGCGTTAAACTTCATTACACCGAGAACCTGTACT
TTCAAAGCTACCCGTATGACGTTCCTGATTATGCCTAACCGGCTTATCGGTCAGTTTCACCTGATTTACG
TAAAAACCCGCTTCGGCGGGTTTTTGCTTTTGGAGGGGCAGAAAGATGAATGACTGTCCACGACGCTATA
CCCAAAAGAAAAAGCTTGAGATCCTTTTTTTCTGCGCGTAATCTGCTGCTTGCAAACAAAAAAACCACCG
CTACCAGCGGTGGTTTGTTTGCCGGATCAAGAGCTACCAACTCTTTTTCCGAAGGTAACTGGCTTCAGCA
GAGCGCAGATACCAAATACTGTTCTTCTAGTGTAGCCGTAGTTAGGCCACCACTTCAAGAACTCTGTAGC
ACCGCCTACATACCTCGCTCTGCTAATCCTGTTACCAGTGGCTGCTGCCAGTGGCGATAAGTCGTGTCTT
ACCGGGTTGGACTCAAGACGATAGTTACCGGATAAGGCGCAGCGGTCGGGCTGAACGGGGGGTTCGTGCA
CACAGCCCAGCTTGGAGCGAACGACCTACACCGAACTGAGATACCTACAGCGTGAGCTATGAGAAAGCGC
CACGCTTCCCGAAGGGAGAAAGGCGGACAGGTATCCGGTAAGCGGCAGGGTCGGAACAGGAGAGCGCACG
AGGGAGCTTCCAGGGGGAAACGCCTGGTATCTTTATAGTCCTGTCGGGTTTCGCCACCTCTGACTTGAGC
GTCGATTTTTGTGATGCTCGTCAGGGGGGCGGAGCCTATGGAAATTGATCGGGCACGTAAGAGGTTCCAA
CTTTCACCATAATGAAATAAGATCACTACCGGGCGTATTTTTTGAGTTATCGAGATTTTCAGGAGCTAAG
GAAGCTAAAATGGAGAAAAAAATCACTGGATATACCACCGTTGATATATCCCAATGGCATCGTAAAGAAC
ATTTTGAGGCATTTCAGTCAGTTGCTCAATGTACCTATAACCAGACCGTTCAGCTGGATATTACGGCCTT
TTTAAAGACCGTAAAGAAAAATAAGCACAAGTTTTATCCGGCCTTTATTCACATTCTTGCCCGCCTGATG
AATGCTCATCCGGAATTTCGTATGGCAATGAAAGACGGTGAGCTGGTGATATGGGATAGTGTTCACCCTT
GTTACACCGTTTTCCATGAGCAAACTGAAACGTTTTCATCGCTCTGGAGTGAATACCACGACGATTTCCG
GCAGTTTCTACACATATATTCGCAAGATGTGGCGTGTTACGGTGAAAACCTGGCCTATTTCCCTAAAGGG
TTTATTGAGAATATGTTTTTCGTTTCAGCCAATCCCTGGGTGAGTTTCACCAGTTTTGATTTAAACGTGG
CCAATATGGACAACTTCTTCGCCCCCGTTTTCACCATGGGCAAATATTATACGCAAGGCGACAAGGTGCT
GATGCCGCTGGCGATTCAGGTTCATCATGCCGTTTGTGATGGCTTCCATGTCGGCAGAATGCTTAATGAA
TTACAACAGTACTGCGATGAGTGGCAGGGCGGGGCGTAATTTGATATCGAGCTCGCTTGGACTCCTGTTG
ATAGATCCAGTAATGACCTCAGAACTCCATCTGGATTTGTTCAGAACGCTCGGTTGCCGCCGGGCGTTTT
TTATTGGTCATCGATCTCGATCCCGCGAAAT
